>Addgene plasmid #35017 | p6621 MSCV-IP N-HAonly SRC | addgene partial sequence | sequence record 43398 | pLXSN-5
CGCCCTACTCCTTCTCTAGGCGCCGGAATTAGATCTGCCACCATGCTCGATGGAGGATACCCATACGATG
TTCCAGATTACGCTGCTCGAGGTTATCAAACAAGTTTGTACAAAAAAGTTGGCATGGGTAGCAACAAGAG
CAAGCCCAAGGATGCCAGCCAGCGGCGCCGCAGCCTGGAGCCCGCCGAGAACGTGCACGGCGCTGGCGGG
GGCGCTTTCCCCGCCTCGCAGACCCCCAGCAAGCCAGCCTCGGCCGACGGCCACCGCGGCCCCAGCGCGG
CCTTCGCCCCCGCGGCCGCCGAGCCCAAGCTGTTCGGAGGCTTCAACTCCTCGGACACCGTCACCTCCCC
GCAGAGGGCGGGCCCGCTGGCCGGTGGAGTGACCACCTTTGTGGCCCTCTATGACTATGAGTCTAGGACG
GAGACAGACCTGTCCTTCAAGAAAGGCGAGCGGCTCCAGATTGTCAACAACACAGAGGGAGACTGGTGGC
TGGCCCACTCGCTCAGCACAGGACAGACAGGCTACATCCCCAGCAACTACGTGGCGCCCTCCGACTCCAT
CCAGGCTGAGGAGTGGTATTTTGGCAAGATCACCAGACGGGAGTCAGAGCGGTTACTGCTCAATGCAGAG
AACCCGAGAGGGACCTTCCTCGTGCGAGAAAGTGAGACCACGAAAGGTGCCTACTGCCTCTCAGTGTCTG
ACTTCGACAACGCCAAGGGCCTCAACGTGAAGCACTACAAGATCCGCAAGCTGGACAGCGGCGGCTTCTA
CATCACCTCCCGCACCCAGTTCAACAGCCTGCAGCAGCTGGTGGCCTACTACTCCAAACACGCCGATGGC
CTGTGCCACCGCCTCACCACCGTGTGCCCACGTC
