[The description below was written by a language model from this plasmid's Addgene catalogue record.]
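Description:
p6621 MSCV-IP N-HAonly SRC is a retroviral mammalian expression plasmid built on the MSCV-IP N-HAonly backbone, a murine stem cell virus vector of about 8.1 kb before the insert is added. The backbone derives from an N-terminal tandem-affinity ("NTap") version that was modified to remove the Flag epitope, leaving HA as the only tag. The plasmid is propagated in E. coli under ampicillin selection, and its copy number is not recorded. In mammalian cells, transduced or transfected populations are selected with puromycin. The "IP" in the name probably denotes an IRES-puromycin cassette, which would link marker expression to the same transcript as the insert, but the record does not spell out this arrangement and no feature table is available to confirm it.

The payload is the human SRC gene, encoding the c-Src (p60-Src) non-receptor tyrosine kinase. It was introduced by Gateway recombination, so recombination site scars are expected to flank the coding sequence. Expression is driven by the MSCV long terminal repeat, which acts as the promoter once the vector is integrated as a provirus. The backbone supplies the HA epitope at the N terminus of the protein. Because Src is normally myristoylated at its N terminus, the position of the tag may matter when interpreting localisation or activity.

As a retroviral vector, the plasmid is intended to be packaged into virus particles in a suitable packaging cell line and used to generate stable, puromycin-resistant cell lines expressing HA-SRC. It was deposited in connection with a systematic study of interactions between host cell proteins and human papillomavirus E7 oncoproteins. This is consistent with use of the HA tag for immunoprecipitation and detection in protein interaction experiments.
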