Addgene plasmid #35017: p6621 MSCV-IP N-HAonly SRC
Depositing lab: Peter Howley. Depositing organization: Harvard Medical School. Publication: Systematic identification of interactions between host cell proteins and E7 oncoproteins from diverse human papillomaviruses. White EA, Sowa ME, Tan MJ, Jeudy S, Hayes SD, Santha S, Munger K, Harper JW, Howley PM. Proc Natl Acad Sci U S A. 2012 Jan 9. 10.1073/pnas.1116776109 PubMed 22232672.
Backbone
  Vector backbone: MSCV-IP N-HAonly
  Backbone size w/o insert (bp): 8100
  Modifications to backbone: NTap mod. by E.White to remove Flag
  Vector type: Mammalian Expression, Retroviral
  Selectable markers: Puromycin
Growth in bacteria
  Bacterial resistance: Ampicillin, 100 μg/mL
  Growth temperature: 37°C
  Growth strain: DH5alpha
  Copy number: Unknown
Gene/Insert
  Gene/Insert name: SRC
  Species: H. sapiens (human)
  Entrez Gene: SRC (a.k.a. ASV, SRC1, THC6, c-SRC, p60-Src)
  Promoter: MSCV LTR
  Tag / fusion protein: HA (N terminal on backbone)
  Cloning method: Gateway Cloning
  Sequencing primers: 5′ 5' CTACATCGTGACCTGGGAAGC 3'
Terms and licenses: Academic/Nonprofit Terms; Industry Terms: Not Available to Industry
How to cite: p6621 MSCV-IP N-HAonly SRC was a gift from Peter Howley (Addgene plasmid # 35017 ; http://n2t.net/addgene:35017 ; RRID:Addgene_35017)
